Addgene plasmid #83101: pLX304 PCSK5 (T288P)-V5 blast
Purpose: Lentiviral vector for constitutive expression of human mutant PC5A (T288P) with C-terminal V5 tag
Depositing lab: Kevin Janes. Depositing organization: University of Virginia. Publication: Tumor-Suppressor Inactivation of GDF11 Occurs by Precursor Sequestration in Triple-Negative Breast Cancer. Bajikar SS, Wang CC, Borten MA, Pereira EJ, Atkins KA, Janes KA. Dev Cell. 2017 Nov 20;43(4):418-435.e13. doi: 10.1016/j.devcel.2017.10.027. PubMed 29161592.
Backbone
  Vector backbone: pLX304
  Backbone manufacturer: Addgene #25890
  Backbone size w/o insert (bp): 9377
  Vector type: Mammalian Expression, Lentiviral
  Selectable markers: Blasticidin
Growth in bacteria
  Bacterial resistance: Ampicillin, 100 μg/mL
  Growth temperature: 37°C
  Growth strain: NEB Stable
  Copy number: Low Copy
Gene/Insert
  Gene/Insert name: PCSK5 (alt names: PC5A; PC5; SPC6)
  Species: H. sapiens (human)
  Insert size (bp): 2742
  Mutation: Changed Threonine 288 to Proline
  Entrez Gene: PCSK5 (a.k.a. PC5, PC6, PC6A, SPC6)
  Tag / fusion protein: V5 (C terminal on backbone)
Resource information
  A portion of this plasmid was derived from a plasmid made by: Thermo Open Biosystems Human ORFeome version 5.1 #7239
Terms and licenses: Academic/Nonprofit Terms; Industry Terms: Not Available to Industry
Depositor comments: Plasmid for stable expression of human PC5A (PCSK5) with C-terminal V5 tag. Wild-type PCSK5 sequence was mutated with QuikChange Site Directed Mutagenesis.
How to cite: pLX304 PCSK5 (T288P)-V5 blast was a gift from Kevin Janes (Addgene plasmid # 83101 ; http://n2t.net/addgene:83101 ; RRID:Addgene_83101)
