[The description below was written by a language model from this plasmid's Addgene catalogue record.]
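Description:
pLX304 PCSK5 (T288P)-V5 blast is a lentiviral mammalian expression vector built on the pLX304 backbone (about 9.4 kb without insert). It is designed for constitutive, stable expression of a mutant form of the human proprotein convertase PCSK5, isoform PC5A (also called PC5 or SPC6). It is propagated in bacteria as a low-copy plasmid under ampicillin selection, in a recombination-deficient strain of the type usually chosen to keep lentiviral repeat sequences stable. Transduced mammalian cells are selected with blasticidin. The record includes no feature table, so the promoter driving the insert, the long terminal repeats, the packaging signal and other viral elements are not individually documented and cannot be detailed beyond what the backbone name implies.

The insert is a roughly 2.7 kb human PCSK5 open reading frame that originated from a human ORFeome collection clone. It is fused in frame to a C-terminal V5 epitope tag supplied by the backbone, which allows the expressed protein to be detected or immunoprecipitated with anti-V5 antibodies. The wild-type coding sequence was altered by site-directed mutagenesis to change threonine 288 to proline (T288P). The record does not state the functional consequence of this substitution.

As a lentiviral transfer plasmid, it would be packaged into viral particles to integrate the tagged mutant PC5A cassette into target cells, followed by blasticidin selection to obtain stable lines. The associated publication concerns sequestration of the GDF11 precursor and loss of its tumour-suppressor activity in triple-negative breast cancer, suggesting that the construct was used to examine how this PCSK5 variant relates to that process.
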