>Addgene plasmid #83101 | pLX304 PCSK5 (T288P)-V5 blast | depositor partial sequence | sequence record 158059 | PCSK5 T288P predicted insert
ATGGGCTGGGGGAGCCGCTGCTGCTGCCCGGGACGTTTGGACCTGCTGTGCGTGCTGGCGCTGCTCGGGG
GCTGCCTGCTCCCCGTGTGTCGGACGCGCGTCTACACCAACCACTGGGCAGTCAAAATCGCCGGGGGCTT
CCCGGAGGCCAACCGTATCGCCAGCAAGTACGGATTCATCAACATAGGACAGATAGGGGCCCTGAAGGAC
TACTACCACTTCTACCATAGCAGGACGATTAAAAGGTCAGTTATCTCGAGCAGAGGGACCCACAGTTTCA
TTTCAATGGAACCAAAGGTGGAATGGATCCAACAGCAAGTGGTAAAAAAGCGGACAAAGAGGGATTATGA
CTTCAGTCGTGCCCAGTCTACCTATTTCAATGATCCCAAGTGGCCCAGCATGTGGTATATGCACTGCAGT
GACAATACACATCCCTGCCAGTCTGACATGAATATCGAAGGAGCCTGGAAGAGAGGCTACACGGGAAAGA
ACATTGTGGTCACTATCCTGGATGACGGAATTGAGAGAACCCATCCAGATCTGATGCAAAACTACGATGC
TCTGGCAAGTTGCGACGTGAATGGGAATGACTTGGACCCAATGCCTCGTTATGATGCAAGCAACGAGAAC
AAGCATGGGACTCGCTGTGCTGGAGAAGTGGCAGCCGCTGCAAACAATTCGCACTGCACAGTCGGAATTG
CTTTCAACGCCAAGATCGGAGGAGTGCGAATGCTGGACGGAGATGTCACGGACATGGTTGAAGCAAAATC
AGTTAGCTTCAACCCCCAGCACGTGCACATTTACAGCGCCAGCTGGGGCCCGGATGATGATGGCAAGACT
GTGGACGGACCAGCCCCCCTCCCCCGGCAAGCCTTTGAAAACGGCGTTAGAATGGGGCGGAGAGGCCTCG
GCTCTGTGTTTGTTTGGGCATCTGGAAATGGTGGAAGGAGCAAAGACCACTGCTCCTGTGATGGCTACAC
CAACAGCATCTACACCATCTCCATCAGCAGCACTGCAGAAAGCGGAAAGAAACCTTGGTACCTGGAAGAG
TGTTCATCCACGCTGGCCACAACCTACAGCAGCGGGGAGTCCTACGATAAGAAAATCATCACTACAGATC
TGAGGCAGCGTTGCACGGACAACCACACTGGGACGTCAGCCTCAGCCCCCATGGCTGCAGGCATCATTGC
GCTGGCCCTGGAAGCCAATCCGTTTCTGACCTGGAGAGACGTACAGCATGTTATTGTCAGGACTTCCCGT
GCGGGACATTTGAACGCTAATGACTGGAAAACCAATGCTGCTGGTTTTAAGGTGAGCCATCTTTATGGAT
TTGGACTGATGGACGCAGAAGCCATGGTGATGGAGGCAGAGAAGTGGACCACCGTTCCCCGGCAGCACGT
GTGTGTGGAGAGCACAGACCGACAAATCAAGACAATCCGCCCTAACAGTGCAGTGCGCTCCATCTACAAA
GCTTCAGGCTGCTCGGATAACCCCAACCGCCATGTCAACTACCTGGAGCACGTCGTTGTGCGCATCACCA
TCACCCACCCCAGGAGAGGAGACCTGGCCATCTACCTGACCTCGCCCTCTGGAACTAGGTCTCAGCTTTT
GGCCAACAGGCTATTTGATCACTCCATGGAAGGATTCAAAAACTGGGAGTTCATGACCATTCATTGCTGG
GGAGAAAGAGCTGCTGGTGACTGGGTCCTTGAAGTTTATGATACTCCCTCTCAGCTAAGGAACTTTAAGA
CTCCAGGTAAATTGAAAGAATGGTCTTTGGTCCTCTACGGCACCTCCGTGCAGCCATATTCACCAACCAA
TGAATTTCCGAAAGTGGAACGGTTCCGCTATAGCCGAGTTGAAGACCCCACAGACGACTATGGCACAGAG
GATTATGCAGGTCCCTGCGACCCTGAGTGCAGTGAGGTTGGCTGTGACGGGCCAGGACCAGACCACTGCA
ATGACTGTTTGCACTACTACTACAAGCTGAAAAACAATACCAGGATCTGTGTCTCCAGCTGCCCCCCTGG
CCACTACCACGCCGACAAGAAGCGCTGCAGGAAGTGTGCCCCCAACTGTGAGTCCTGCTTTGGGAGCCAT
GGTGACCAATGCATGTCCTGCAAATATGGATACTTTCTGAATGAAGAAACCAACAGCTGTGTTACTCACT
GCCCTGATGGGTCATATCAGGATACCAAGAAAAATCTTTGCCGGAAATGCAGTGAAAACTGCAAGACATG
TACTGAATTCCATAACTGTACAGAATGTAGGGATGGGTTAAGCCTGCAGGGATCCCGGTGCTCTGTCTCC
TGTGAAGATGGACGGTATTTCAACGGCCAGGACTGCCAGCCCTGCCACCGCTTCTGCGCCACTTGTGCTG
GGGCAGGAGCTGATGGGTGCATTAACTGCACAGAGGGCTACTTCATGGAGGATGGGAGATGCGTGCAGAG
CTGTAGTATCAGCTATTACTTTGACCACTCTTCAGAGAATGGATACAAATCCTGCAAAAAATGTGATATC
AGTTGTTTGACGTGCAATGGCCCAGGATTCAAGAACTGTACAAGCTGCCCTAGTGGGTATCTCTTAGACT
TAGGAATGTGTCAAATGGGAGCCATTTGCAAGGATGCAACGGAAGAGTCCTGGGCGGAAGGAGGCTTCTG
TATGCTTGTGAAAAAGAACAATCTGTGCCAACGGAAGGTTCTTCAACAACTTTGCTGCAAAACATGTACA
TTTCAAGGCTGC
