>Addgene plasmid #83101 | pLX304 PCSK5 (T288P)-V5 blast | addgene partial sequence | sequence record 160761 | CMV-F 5'-CGCAAATGGGCGGTAGGCGTG-3'
ACTGTCGGGATCAACAAGTTTGTACAAAAAAGTTGGCATGGGCTGGGGGAGCCGCTGCTGCTGCCCGGGA
CGTTTGGACCTGCTGTGCGTGCTGGCGCTGCTCGGGGGCTGCCTGCTCCCCGTGTGTCGGACGCGCGTCT
ACACCAACCACTGGGCAGTCAAAATCGCCGGGGGCTTCCCGGAGGCCAACCGTATCGCCAGCAAGTACGG
ATTCATCAACATAGGACAGATAGGGGCCCTGAAGGACTACTACCACTTCTACCATAGCAGGACGATTAAA
AGGTCAGTTATCTCGAGCAGAGGGACCCACAGTTTCATTTCAATGGAACCAAAGGTGGAATGGATCCAAC
AGCAAGTGGTAAAAAAGCGGACAAAGAGGGATTATGACTTCAGTCGTGCCCAGTCTACCTATTTCAATGA
TCCCAAGTGGCCCAGCATGTGGTATATGCACTGCAGTGACAATACACATCCCTGCCAGTCTGACATGAAT
ATCGAAGGAGCCTGGAAGAGAGGCTACACGGGAAAGAACATTGTGGTCACTATCCTGGATGACGGAATTG
AGAGAACCCATCCAGATCTGATGCAAAACTACGATGCTCTGGCAAGTTGCGACGTGAATGGGAATGACTT
GGACCCAATGCCTCGTTATGATGCAAGCAACGAGAACAAGCATGGGACTCGCTGTGCTGGAGAAGTGGCA
GCCGCTGCAAACAATTCGCACTGCACAGTCGGAATTGCTTTCAACGCCAAGATCGGAGGAGTGCGAATGC
TGGACGGAGATGTCACGGACATGGTTGAAGCAAAATCAGTTAGCTTCAACCCCCAGCACGTGCACATTTA
CAGCGCCAGCTGGGGCCCGGATGATGATGGCAAGACTGTGGACGGACCAGCCCCCCTCCCC
