>Addgene plasmid #83101 | pLX304 PCSK5 (T288P)-V5 blast | addgene partial sequence | sequence record 160762 | WPRE-R 5'-CATAGCGTAAAAGGAGCAACA-3'
ATCCAGAGGTTGATTGTCGACTTAACGCGCCACCGGTTAGCGCTAGCTCATTACTACGTAGAATCGAGAC
CGAGGAGAGGGTTAGGGATAGGCTTACCAACCACTTTGTACAAGAAAGTTGGGCAGCCTTGAAATGTACA
TGTTTTGCAGCAAAGTTGTTGAAGAACCTTCCGTTGGCACAGATTGTTCTTTTTCACAAGCATACAGAAG
CCTCCTTCCGCCCAGGACTCTTCCGTTGCATCCTTGCAAATGGCTCCCATTTGACACATTCCTAAGTCTA
AGAGATACCCACTAGGGCAGCTTGTACAGTTCTTGAATCCTGGGCCATTGCACGTCAAACAACTGATATC
ACATTTTTTGCAGGATTTGTATCCATTCTCTGAAGAGTGGTCAAAGTAATAGCTGATACTACAGCTCTGC
ACGCATCTCCCATCCTCCATGAAGTAGCCCTCTGTGCAGTTAATGCACCCATCAGCTCCTGCCCCAGCAC
AAGTGGCGCAGAAGCGGTGGCAGGGCTGGCAGTCCTGGCCGTTGAAATACCGTCCATCTTCACAGGAGAC
AGAGCACCGGGATCCCTGCAGGCTTAACCCATCCCTACATTCTGTACAGTTATGGAATTCAGTACATGTC
TTGCAGTTTTCACTGCATTTCCGGCAAAGATTTTTCTTGGTATCCTGATATGACCCATCAGGGCAGTGAG
TAACACAGCTGTTGGTTTCTTCATTCAGAAAGTATCCATATTTGCAGGACATGCATTGGTCACCATGGCT
CCCAA
