>Addgene plasmid #83101 | pLX304 PCSK5 (T288P)-V5 blast | addgene partial sequence | sequence record 161109 | PCSK5-F2 5'-ctcgctgtgctggagaagt-3'
ACGCCAAGATCGGAGGAGTGCGAATGCTGGACGGAGATGTCACGGACATGGTTGAAGCAAAATCAGTTAG
CTTCAACCCCCAGCACGTGCACATTTACAGCGCCAGCTGGGGCCCGGATGATGATGGCAAGACTGTGGAC
GGACCAGCCCCCCTCCCCCGGCAAGCCTTTGAAAACGGCGTTAGAATGGGGCGGAGAGGCCTCGGCTCTG
TGTTTGTTTGGGCATCTGGAAATGGTGGAAGGAGCAAAGACCACTGCTCCTGTGATGGCTACACCAACAG
CATCTACACCATCTCCATCAGCAGCACTGCAGAAAGCGGAAAGAAACCTTGGTACCTGGAAGAGTGTTCA
TCCACGCTGGCCACAACCTACAGCAGCGGGGAGTCCTACGATAAGAAAATCATCACTACAGATCTGAGGC
AGCGTTGCACGGACAACCACACTGGGACGTCAGCCTCAGCCCCCATGGCTGCAGGCATCATTGCGCTGGC
CCTGGAAGCCAATCCGTTTCTGACCTGGAGAGACGTACAGCATGTTATTGTCAGGACTTCCCGTGCGGGA
CATTTGAACGCTAATGACTGGAAAACCAATGCTGCTGGTTTTAAGGTGAGCCATCTTTATGGATTTGGAC
TGATGGACGCAGAAGCCATGGTGATGGAGGCAGAGAAGTGGACCACCGTTCCCCGGCAGCACGTGTGTGT
GGAGAGCACAGACCGACAAATCAAGACAATCCGCCCTAACAGTGCAGTGCGCTCCATCTACAAAGCTTCA
GGCTGCTCGGATAACCCCAACCGCCATGTCAACTACCTGGAGCACGTCGTTGTGCGCATCACCATCACCC
ACCCCAGGAGA
